>Addgene plasmid #136170 | pCDNA4.TO-ORF6-2xCSTREP | addgene full sequence | sequence record 267417 | Addgene NGS Result
GACGGATCGGGAGATCTCCCGATCCCCTATGGTGCACTCTCAGTACAATCTGCTCTGATGCCGCATAGTT
AAGCCAGTATCTGCTCCCTGCTTGTGTGTTGGAGGTCGCTGAGTAGTGCGCGAGCAAAATTTAAGCTACA
ACAAGGCAAGGCTTGACCGACAATTGCATGAAGAATCTGCTTAGGGTTAGGCGTTTTGCGCTGCTTCGCG
ATGTACGGGCCAGATATACGCGTTGACATTGATTATTGACTAGTTATTAATAGTAATCAATTACGGGGTC
ATTAGTTCATAGCCCATATATGGAGTTCCGCGTTACATAACTTACGGTAAATGGCCCGCCTGGCTGACCG
CCCAACGACCCCCGCCCATTGACGTCAATAATGACGTATGTTCCCATAGTAACGCCAATAGGGACTTTCC
ATTGACGTCAATGGGTGGAGTATTTACGGTAAACTGCCCACTTGGCAGTACATCAAGTGTATCATATGCC
AAGTACGCCCCCTATTGACGTCAATGACGGTAAATGGCCCGCCTGGCATTATGCCCAGTACATGACCTTA
TGGGACTTTCCTACTTGGCAGTACATCTACGTATTAGTCATCGCTATTACCATGGTGATGCGGTTTTGGC
AGTACATCAATGGGCGTGGATAGCGGTTTGACTCACGGGGATTTCCAAGTCTCCACCCCATTGACGTCAA
TGGGAGTTTGTTTTGGCACCAAAATCAACGGGACTTTCCAAAATGTCGTAACAACTCCGCCCCATTGACG
CAAATGGGCGGTAGGCGTGTACGGTGGGAGGTCTATATAAGCAGAGCTCTCCCTATCAGTGATAGAGATC
TCCCTATCAGTGATAGAGATCGTCGACGAGCTCGTTTAGTGAACCGTCAGATCGCCTGGAGACGCCATCC
ACGCTGTTTTGACCTCCATAGAAGACACCGGGACCGATCCAGCCTCCGGACTCTAGCGTTTAAACTTAAG
CTTGGTACCGAGCTCGGATCCATGGCGCTAAAGGGACCACAAACCCTCGAGGAAAATATTGGGTCTGCGG
CCCCCACTGGTCCCTGCGGGTACCTCTATGCCTATCTGACACACAACTTCCCCATAGGGGAAGCCTCCCT
GCTGGGCAATGGCTACCCGGAGGCAAAAGTATTTTCACTACCTCTTTTGCACGGGCTCACAGTGGAATCC
GATTTCCCCTTAAACGTAAAGGCGGTGCACAAGAAAATCGATGCAACCACAGCTTCTGTGAAATTAACTT
CATACCACAGGGAGGCCATCGTCTTTCATAATACTCACTTATTTCAGCCAATCTTTCAAGGAAAGGGACT
GGAAAAGTTATGTCGAGAGAGCCGAGAGCTGTTTGGATTTTCAACGTTTGTTGAGCAGCAACACAAAGGG
ACGCTCTGGAGCCCAGAGGCATGCCCTCAGCTACCCTGCGCGAATGAGATTTTTATGGCGGTCATAGTTA
CAGAGGGATTCAAGGAGAGACTGTACGGCGGCAAACTGGTGCCCGTGCCCTCTCAGACAACGCCCGTACA
CATTGGGGAACACCAGGCGTTCAAGATACCCTTGTATGACGAGGATCTGTTTGGTCCAAGTCGCGCCCAA
GAACTATGTAGGTTTTACAACCCCGATATCAGTAGATACCTACATGACTCCATATTCACTGGAATAGCAC
AGGCTCTAAGGGTAAAGGACGTTAGCACGGTCATCCAAGCCTCAGAAAGGCAATTTGTGCACGACCAATA
CAAGATACCAAAGCTGGTCCAAGCCAAGGACTTCCCCCAGTGTGCTTCCAGGGGAACCGACGGGTCTACC
CTAATGGTGATAGACAGTCTGGTGGCTGAACTTGGTATGAGTTATGGTCTGTCCTTTATTGAGGGACCCC
AGGATAGCTGCGAGGTTCTAAATTATGACACGTGGCCCATCTTTGAAAACTGCGAGACGCCAGATGCCCG
CCTTCGTGCACTAGAAGTTTGGCACGCAGAGCAGGCCTTGCATATTGGCGCCCAGCTGTTTGCGGCCAAC
TCTGTGCTCTACCTGACCAGAGTGGCAAAGCTGCCTCAGAGGAATCAGAGAGGAGACGCCAACATGTACA
ACTCATTCTACCTACAGCATGGCCTGGGATACCTCTCAGAGGCAACAGTAAAGGAAAATGGAGCCTCTGC
CTTCAAGGGCGTGCCAGTGTCTGCACTGGATGGGTCATCTTACACCCTCCAGCACCTGGCCTACGCGTCC
TCTTTCTCCCCACATCTCCTGGCAAGGATGTGTTACTATCTGCAGTTCTTGCCCCACCATAAAAACACCA
ACAGTCAGTCATACAATGTGGTGGACTACGTGGGCACCGCGGCACCTAGTCAAATGTGTGACCTGTGTCA
GGGGCAATGTCCAGCTGTATGCATCAACACGCTGTTTTACAGGATGAAGGACAGGTTCCCACCTGTTCTG
TCAAACGTTAAGAGAGACCCATATGTGATCACGGGCACAGCGGGAACGTACAATGACCTAGAGATTCTCG
GAAACTTTGCCACCTTCAGGGAGAGAGAGGAGGAGGGGAATCCTGTGGAAGATGCTCCAAGGTATACGTA
TTGGCAACTATGCCAGAATATAACCGAGAAGCTAGCGTCCATGGGCATCTCGGAGGGCGGCGATGCCCTA
AGAACCCTCATTGTGAACATCCCCAGCTTCGTCAAAGTGTTCAAGGGGATAGACAGCACGGTAGAGGCAG
AGCTCCTAAAGTTTATTAACTGCATGATCAAAAACAATTACAACTTCAGAGAGAACATCAAATCCGTCCA
TCACATCCTTCAGTTTGCATGCAACGTATACTGGCAGGCGCCGTGCCCGGTTTTTCTGACCCTTTACTAC
AAGTCACTGCTGACGGTCATACAGGACATATGTCTGACGTCATGTATGATGTACGAGCAGGACAACCCGG
CCGTGGGAATTGTACCATCCGAGTGGCTTAAAATGCACTTTCAGACAATGTGGACCAACTTCAAGGGTGC
CTGCTTCGACAAAGGAGCAATCACGGGCGGGGAACTAAAAATAGTCCACCAGTCCATGTTCTGTGACCTC
TTTGACACCGACGCTGCCATAGGAGGGATGTTTGCACCCGCTCGGATGCAGGTCAGGATAGCCAGAGCAA
TGCTCATGGTCCCAAAAACCATAAAAATAAAAAACAGGATCATCTTTTCCAACTCCACCGGAGCAGAGTC
GATCCAGGCAGGTTTTATGAAGCCGGCCAGCCAAAGGGATTCATACATCGTCGGAGGACCCTACATGAAA
TTCCTAAACGCCCTGCACAAAACACTTTTTCCTTCCACAAAAACTTCTGCCCTGTACTTGTGGCATAAGA
TTGGCCAGACCACAAAAAATCCCATACTACCAGGTGTCTCGGGGGAACACCTAACGGAGTTATGTAATTA
TGTAAAGGCAAGTAGCCAGGCTTTCGAAGAGATAAATGTTTTGGACCTTGTGCCAGACACCCTGACCTCA
TATGCGAAAATAAAACTAAACAGTTCCATTCTCCGGGCTTGCGGACGGACACAGTTTTATGCAACTACTC
TCTCTTGCCTTCCGCCAGTGACTCAGCTGGTTCCGGCCGAGGAGTACCCCCACGTACTGGGGCCAGTGGG
GTTGTCATCTCCAGATGAATACAGGGCAAAAGTCGCCGGCAGGTCCGTAACCATTGTACAGTCAACACTG
AAGCAAGCTGTTTCCACCAACGGACGACTCCGGCCTATCATTACCGTGCCACTGGTGGTCAACAAATATA
CAGGGAGCAACGGGAACACAAACGTCTTTCACTGTGCAAACCTGGGATACTTCTCGGGGAGAGGGGTGGA
CAGAAATCTCAGGCCAGAAAGCGTCCCCTTTAAAAAGAATAATGTCAGCTCTATGCTAAGAAAACGCCAC
GTGATTATGACCCCCCTGGTAGACAGGCTGGTAAAGAGAATAGTTGGCATCAACTCTGGGGAATTCGAGG
CAGAAGCGGTTAAGAGAAGTGTGCAGAATGTCCTGGAAGACAGAGATAACCCAAACCTGCCGAAGACAGT
TGTATTAGAGTTGGTTAAGCACCTAGGGAGCTCCTGTGCAAGTCTCACAGAGGAGGACGTGATTTACTAC
CTGGGCCCTTATGCCGTACTTGGGGACGAGGTCCTGTCATTACTGAGCACAGTGGGCCAGGCGGGGGTGC
CATGGACGGCCGAGGGTGTGGCCTCGGTCATCCAGGACATAATAGATGATTGCGAGTTACAGTTTGTGGG
CCCAGAAGAGCCTTGCCTTATCCAAGGACAGTCGGTAGTGGAGGAGCTTTTTCCGTCCCCGGGCGTCCCA
AGCCTGACAGTGGGTAAAAAACGAAAAATCGCATCCCTGCTCTCTGACCTGGATTTGTCGGGGCGGCCGC
TCGAGGGAGGCGGTGGATGGAGCCACCCCCAGTTCGAGAAGGGCGGCGGCAGCGGCGGCGGCAGCGGCGG
CGGCAGCTGGAGCCACCCCCAGTTCGAGAAGGGGCCCGTTTAAACCCGCTGATCAGCCTCGACTGTGCCT
TCTAGTTGCCAGCCATCTGTTGTTTGCCCCTCCCCCGTGCCTTCCTTGACCCTGGAAGGTGCCACTCCCA
CTGTCCTTTCCTAATAAAATGAGGAAATTGCATCGCATTGTCTGAGTAGGTGTCATTCTATTCTGGGGGG
TGGGGTGGGGCAGGACAGCAAGGGGGAGGATTGGGAAGACAATAGCAGGCATGCTGGGGATGCGGTGGGC
TCTATGGCTTCTGAGGCGGAAAGAACCAGCTGGGGCTCTAGGGGGTATCCCC
[124 nt withheld, positions 4813-4936]
C
[91 nt withheld, positions 4938-5028]
A
[49 nt withheld, positions 5030-5078]
CCTTTGACGTTGGAGTCCACGTTCTTT
[37 nt withheld, positions 5106-5142]
ACCCTATCTCGGTCTATTCTTTTGATTTATAAGGGATTTTGCCGATTTCGGCCTATTGGTTAAAAAATGA
GCTGATTTAACAAAAATTTAACGCGAATTAATTCTGTGGAATGTGTGTCAGTTAGGGTGTGGAAAGTCCC
CAGGCTCCCCAGCAGGCAGAAGTATGCAAAGCATGCATCTCAATTAGTCAGCAACCAGGTGTGGAAAGTC
CCCAGGCTCCCCAGCAGGCAGAAGTATGCAAAGCATGCATCTCAATTAGTCAGCAACCATAGTCCCGCCC
CTAACTCCGCCCATCCCGCCCCTAACTCCGCCCAGTTCCGCCCATTCTCCGCCCCATGGCTGACTAATTT
TTTTTATTTATGCAGAGGCCGAGGCCGCCTCTGCCTCTGAGCTATTCCAGAAGTAGTGAGGAGGCTTTTT
TGGAGGCCTAGGCTTTTGCAAAAAGCTCCCGGGAGCTTGTATATCCATTTTCGGATCTGATCAGCACGTG
TTGACAATTAATCATCGGCATAGTATATCGGCATAGTATAATACGACAAGGTGAGGAACTAAACCATGGC
CAAGTTGACCAGTGCCGTTCCGGTGCTCACCGCGCGCGACGTCGCCGGAGCGGTCGAGTTCTGGACCGAC
CGGCTCGGGTTCTCCCGGGACTTCGTGGAGGACGACTTCGCCGGTGTGGTCCGGGACGACGTGACCCTGT
TCATCAGCGCGGTCCAGGACCAGGTGGTGCCGGACAACACCCTGGCCTGGGTGTGGGTGCGCGGCCTGGA
CGAGCTGTACGCCGAGTGGTCGGAGGTCGTGTCCACGAACTTCCGGGACGCCTCCGGGCCGGCCATGACC
GAGATCGGCGAGCAGCCGTGGGGGCGGGAGTTCGCCCTGCGCGACCCGGCCGGCAACTGCGTGCACTTCG
TGGCCGAGGAGCAGGACTGACACGTGCTACGAGATTTCGATTCCACCGCCGCCTTCTATGAAAGGTTGGG
CTTCGGAATCGTTTTCCGGGACGCCGGCTGGATGATCCTCCAGCGCGGGGATCTCATGCTGGAGTTCTTC
GCCCACCCCAACTTGTTTATTGCAGCTTATAATGGTTACAAATAAAGCAATAGCATCACAAATTTCACAA
ATAAAGCATTTTTTTCACTGCATTCTAGTTGTGGTTTGTCCAAACTCATCAATGTATCTTATCATGTCTG
TATACCGTCGACCTCTAGCTAGAGCTTGGCGTAATCATGGTCATAGCTGTTTCCTGTGTGAAATTGTTAT
CCGCTCACAATTCCACACAACATACGAGCCGGAAGCATAAAGTGTAAAGCCTGGGGTGCCTAATGAGTGA
GCTAACTCACATTAATTGCGTTGCGCTCACTGCCCGCTTTCCAGTCGGGAAACCTGTCGTGCCAGCTGCA
TTAATGAATCGGCCAACGCGCGGGGAGAGGCGGTTTGCGTATTGGGCGCTCTTCCGCTTCCTCGCTCACT
GACTCGCTGCGCTCGGTCGTTCGGCTGCGGCGAGCGGTATCAGCTCACTCAAAGGCGGTAATACGGTTAT
CCACAGAATCAGGGGATAACGCAGGAAAGAACATGTGAGCAAAAGGCCAGCAAAAGGCCAGGAACCGTAA
AAAGGCCGCGTTGCTGGCGTTTTTCCATAGGCTCCGCCCCCCTGACGAGCATCACAAAAATCGACGCTCA
AGTCAGAGGTGGCGAAACCCGACAGGACTATAAAGATACCAGGCGTTTCCCCCTGGAAGCTCCCTCGTGC
GCTCTCCTGTTCCGACCCTGCCGCTTACCGGATACCTGTCCGCCTTTCTCCCTTCGGGAAGCGTGGCGCT
TTCTCATAGCTCACGCTGTAGGTATCTCAGTTCGGTGTAGGTCGTTCGCTCCAAGCTGGGCTGTGTGCAC
GAACCCCCCGTTCAGCCCGACCGCTGCGCCTTATCCGGTAACTATCGTCTTGAGTCCAACCCGGTAAGAC
ACGACTTATCGCCACTGGCAGCAGCCACTGGTAACAGGATTAGCAGAGCGAGGTATGTAGGCGGTGCTAC
AGAGTTCTTGAAGTGGTGGCCTAACTACGGCTACACTAGAAGAACAGTATTTGGTATCTGCGCTCTGCTG
AAGCCAGTTACCTTCGGAAAAAGAGTTGGTAGCTCTTGATCCGGCAAACAAACCACCGCTGGTAGCGGTG
GTTTTTTTGTTTGCAAGCAGCAGATTACGCGCAGAAAAAAAGGATCTCAAGAAGATCCTTTGATCTTTTC
TACGGGGTCTGACGCTCAGTGGAACGAAAACTCACGTTAAGGGATTTTGGTCATGAGATTATCAAAAAGG
ATCTTCACCTAGATCCTTTTAAATTAAAAATGAAGTTTTAAATCAATCTAAAGTATATATGAGTAAACTT
GGTCTGACAGTTACCAATGCTTAATCAGTGAGGCACCTATCTCAGCGATCTGTCTATTTCGTTCATCCAT
AGTTGCCTGACTCCCCGTCGTGTAGATAACTACGATACGGGAGGGCTTACCATCTGGCCCCAGTGCTGCA
ATGATACCGCGAGACCCACGCTCACCGGCTCCAGATTTATCAGCAATAAACCAGCCAGCCGGAAGGGCCG
AGCGCAGAAGTGGTCCTGCAACTTTATCCGCCTCCATCCAGTCTATTAATTGTTGCCGGGAAGCTAGAGT
AAGTAGTTCGCCAGTTAATAGTTTGCGCAACGTTGTTGCCATTGCTACAGGCATCGTGGTGTCACGCTCG
TCGTTTGGTATGGCTTCATTCAGCTCCGGTTCCCAACGATCAAGGCGAGTTACATGATCCCCCATGTTGT
GCAAAAAAGCGGTTAGCTCCTTCGGTCCTCCGATCGTTGTCAGAAGTAAGTTGGCCGCAGTGTTATCACT
CATGGTTATGGCAGCACTGCATAATTCTCTTACTGTCATGCCATCCGTAAGATGCTTTTCTGTGACTGGT
GAGTACTCAACCAAGTCATTCTGAGAATAGTGTATGCGGCGACCGAGTTGCTCTTGCCCGGCGTCAATAC
GGGATAATACCGCGCCACATAGCAGAACTTTAAAAGTGCTCATCATTGGAAAACGTTCTTCGGGGCGAAA
ACTCTCAAGGATCTTACCGCTGTTGAGATCCAGTTCGATGTAACCCACTCGTGCACCCAACTGATCTTCA
GCATCTTTTACTTTCACCAGCGTTTCTGGGTGAGCAAAAACAGGAAGGCAAAATGCCGCAAAAAAGGGAA
TAAGGGCGACACGGAAATGTTGAATACTCATACTCTTCCTTTTTCAATATTATTGAAGCATTTATCAGGG
TTATTGTCTCATGAGCGGATACATATTTGAATGTATTTAGAAAAATAAACAAATAGGGGTTCCGCGCACA
TTTCCCCGAAAAGTGCCACCTGACGTC
Features (pLannotate 1.2.2; 22 found; start..end, strand, type, name):
     28..80      -  misc_feature   bom (fragment): basis of mobility region from pBR322
    235..614     +  enhancer       CMV enhancer: human cytomegalovirus immediate early enhancer
    615..818     +  promoter       CMV promoter: human cytomegalovirus (CMV) immediate early promoter
    820..839     +  promoter       PLtetO-1 promoter (fragment): modified phage lambda PL promoter with tet operator sites (Lutz and Bujard, 1997)
    841..860     +  promoter       PLtetO-1 promoter (fragment): modified phage lambda PL promoter with tet operator sites (Lutz and Bujard, 1997)
    868..901     +  promoter       TRE3GV promoter (fragment): 3rd-generation Tet-responsive promoter that can be activated by binding of Tet-On® 3G, optimized for retroviral and lentiviral vectors
   1002..4397    +  CDS            DBP: DNBI_HHV8P - Also known as ORF6. Experimental evidence at protein level: Swiss-Prot protein existence level 1. Plays several crucial roles in viral infection. Participates in the opening of the viral DNA origin to initiate replication by interacting with the origin-binding protein. May disrupt loops, hairpins and other secondary structures present on ssDNA to reduce and eliminate pausing of viral DNA polymerase at specific sites during elongation. Promotes viral DNA recombination by performing strand- transfer, characterized by the ability to transfer a DNA strand from a linear duplex to a com
   4543..4767    +  polyA_signal   bGH poly(A) signal: bovine growth hormone polyadenylation signal
   4771..4792    +  promoter       SV40 promoter (fragment): SV40 enhancer and early promoter
   4813..5241    +  rep_origin     f1 ori (sequence partly withheld): f1 bacteriophage origin of replication; arrow indicates direction of (+) strand synthesis
   5255..5584    +  promoter       SV40 promoter: SV40 enhancer and early promoter
   5632..5679    +  promoter       EM7 promoter: synthetic bacterial promoter&nbsp
   5698..6072    +  CDS            BleoR: antibiotic-binding protein; Sh ble from Streptoalloteichus hindustanus; confers resistance to bleomycin, phleomycin, and Zeocin™
   6082..6207    +  CDS            ble (fragment): BLE_KLEPN - Experimental evidence at protein level: Swiss-Prot protein existence level 1. Binding protein with a strong affinity to the bleomycin family of antibiotics. Binds to CL990; an antimitotic-antibiotic compound. From Klebsiella pneumoniae.
   6202..6323    +  polyA_signal   SV40 poly(A) signal: SV40 polyadenylation signal
   6396..6412    -  protein_bind   lac operator: The lac repressor binds to the lac operator to inhibit transcription in E. coli. This inhibition can be relieved by adding lactose or isopropyl-β-D-thiogalactopyranoside (IPTG). lac repressor encoded by lacI
   6420..6450    -  promoter       lac promoter: promoter for the E. coli lac operon
   6465..6486    -  protein_bind   CAP binding site: CAP binding activates transcription in the presence of cAMP. E. coli catabolite activator protein
   6499..6591    -  CDS            lacI (fragment): lac repressor; lacI; The lac repressor binds to the lac operator to inhibit transcription in E. coli. This inhibition can be relieved by adding lactose or isopropyl-β-D-thiogalactopyranoside (IPTG).
   6774..7362    -  rep_origin     ori: high-copy-number ColE1/pMB1/pBR322/pUC origin of replication
   7533..8393    -  CDS            AmpR: β-lactamase; bla; confers resistance to ampicillin, carbenicillin, and related antibiotics
   8394..8498    -  promoter       AmpR promoter: bla
