[The description below was written by a language model from this plasmid's Addgene catalogue record and pLannotate feature annotations shown in this document.]
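Description:
pCDNA4.TO-ORF6-2xCSTREP is a mammalian expression plasmid of about 8.5 kb, built on the Invitrogen pcDNA4/TO backbone, that expresses ORF6 of Kaposi's sarcoma-associated herpesvirus (KSHV) with a C-terminal tandem Strep tag. In E. coli it is maintained at high copy from a ColE1/pUC-type origin and selected with ampicillin through the β-lactamase gene. An f1 origin is also present. For selection in mammalian cells, the Sh ble gene confers Zeocin resistance. It sits behind both the SV40 early promoter and the bacterial EM7 promoter and is followed by an SV40 polyadenylation signal.

The expression cassette uses the human CMV immediate early enhancer and promoter. Directly downstream are two short tet operator matches, which the automated annotation labels as PLtetO-1 and TRE3GV fragments. This matches the "TO" design, in which transcription is repressed in cells that express the Tet repressor and induced by tetracycline or doxycycline, while cells lacking the repressor express the insert constitutively. The ORF6 coding sequence of roughly 3.4 kb was cloned from cDNA of reactivated TREx BCBL-1-RTA cells. It encodes the viral single-stranded DNA-binding protein, which takes part in origin opening, polymerase elongation and recombination during viral DNA replication. A bovine growth hormone polyadenylation signal terminates the transcript. The Strep tag is not annotated as a separate feature, but it presumably lies in the unannotated gap between the end of the ORF6 match and the bGH signal.

The associated publication title describes a global mapping of herpesvirus-host protein complexes, so the tagged protein was probably intended for Strep-based affinity purification from transfected cells to identify interacting proteins.
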