Addgene plasmid #136170: pCDNA4.TO-ORF6-2xCSTREP
Purpose: Expresses C-terminally strep tagged Kaposi's Sarcoma Associated Herpesvirus (KSHV) ORF6
Depositing lab: Britt Glaunsinger. Depositing organization: University of California, Berkeley. Publication: Global mapping of herpesvirus-host protein complexes reveals a transcription strategy for late genes. Davis ZH, Verschueren E, Jang GM, Kleffman K, Johnson JR, Park J, Von Dollen J, Maher MC, Johnson T, Newton W, Jager S, Shales M, Horner J, Hernandez RD, Krogan NJ, Glaunsinger BA. Mol Cell. 2015 Jan 22;57(2):349-60. doi: 10.1016/j.molcel.2014.11.026. Epub 2014 Dec 24. PubMed 25544563.
Backbone
  Vector backbone: pCDNA4.TO
  Backbone manufacturer: Invitrogen
  Vector type: Mammalian Expression
  Selectable markers: Zeocin
Growth in bacteria
  Bacterial resistance: Ampicillin, 100 μg/mL
  Growth temperature: 37°C
  Growth strain: DH5alpha
  Copy number: High Copy
Gene/Insert
  Gene/Insert name: ORF6
  Species: Kaposi's sarcoma-associated herpesvirus (KSHV)
  Promoter: CMV
  Cloning method: Restriction Enzyme; 5′ cloning site Unknown (unknown if destroyed)
  Sequencing primers: 5′ CGCAAATGGGCGGTAGGCGTG; 3′ TAGAAGGCACAGTCGAGGCT
Resource information
  A portion of this plasmid was derived from a plasmid made by: cDNA of reactivated TREx BCBL-1-RTA cells
Terms and licenses: Academic/Nonprofit Terms; Industry Terms: Not Available to Industry
How to cite: pCDNA4.TO-ORF6-2xCSTREP was a gift from Britt Glaunsinger (Addgene plasmid # 136170 ; http://n2t.net/addgene:136170 ; RRID:Addgene_136170)
